>Addgene plasmid #174469 | pFX-GalT-Sirius | addgene full sequence | sequence record 354802 | Addgene NGS Result
TAGTTATTAATAGTAATCAATTACGGGGTCATTAGTTCATAGCCCATATATGGAGTTCCGCGTTACATAA
CTTACGGTAAATGGCCCGCCTGGCTGACCGCCCAACGACCCCCGCCCATTGACGTCAATAATGACGTATG
TTCCCATAGTAACGCCAATAGGGACTTTCCATTGACGTCAATGGGTGGAGTATTTACGGTAAACTGCCCA
CTTGGCAGTACATCAAGTGTATCATATGCCAAGTACGCCCCCTATTGACGTCAATGACGGTAAATGGCCC
GCCTGGCATTATGCCCAGTACATGACCTTATGGGACTTTCCTACTTGGCAGTACATCTACGTATTAGTCA
TCGCTATTACCATGGTGATGCGGTTTTGGCAGTACATCAATGGGCGTGGATAGCGGTTTGACTCACGGGG
ATTTCCAAGTCTCCACCCCATTGACGTCAATGGGAGTTTGTTTTGGCACCAAAATCAACGGGACTTTCCA
AAATGTCGTAACAACTCCGCCCCATTGACGCAAATGGGCGGTAGGCGTGTACGGTGGGAGGTCTATATAA
GCAGAGCTGGTTTAGTGAACCGTCAGATCCGCTAGCGCTACCGGTTCTAGAAGTACTCTCGAGGCCACCA
TGAGGCTTCGGGAGCCGCTCCTGAGCGGCAGCGCCGCGATGCCAGGCGCGTCCCTACAGCGGGCCTGCCG
CCTGCTCGTGGCCGTCTGCGCTCTGCACCTTGGCGTCACCCTCGTTTACTACCTGGCTGGCCGCGACCTG
AGCCGCCTGCCCCAACTGGTCGGAGTCTCCACACCGCTGCAGGGCGGCTCGAACAGTGCCGCCGCCATCG
GGCAGTCCTCCGGGGAGCTCCGGACCGGAGGGGCCTGCGGCCGCGGAGGATCCGGAGGAGAATTCGGATC
CATGGTGAGCAAGGGCGAGGAGCTGTTCACCGGGGTGGTGCCCATCCTGGTCGAGCTGGACGGCGACGTA
AACGGCCACAGGTTCAGCGTGTCCGGCGAGGGCGAGGGCGATGCCACCTACGGCAAGCTGACCCTGAAGC
TCATCTGCACCACCGGCAAGCTGCCCGTGCCCTGGCCCACCCTCGTGACCACCCTGCAATTCGGCGTGCT
GTGCTTCGCCCGCTACCCCGACCACATGAAGCAGCACGACTTCTTCAAGTCCGCCATGCCCGATGGCTAC
GTCCAGGAGCGTACCATCTTCTTCAAGGACGACGGCAACTACAAGACCCGCGCCGAGGTGAAGTTCGAGG
GCGACACCCTGGTGAACCGCATCGAGCTGAAGGGCTTCGACTTCAAGGAGGACGGCAACATCCTGGGGCA
CAAGCTGGAGTACAACGGGATAAGCTCAAACGTATATATCACCGCCGACAAGCAGAAGAACGGCATCAAG
GCCCACTTCAAGATCCGCCACAACATCGAGGACGGCGGCGTGCAGCTCGCCGACCACTACCAGCAGAACA
CCCCCATCGGCGACGGCCCCGTGCTGCTGCCCGACAACCACTACCTGAGCGTCCAGTCCAAGCTGAGCAA
AGACCCCAACGAGAAGCGCGATCACATGGTCCTGCTGGAGTCCGTGACCGCCGCCGGGATCACTCTGAGC
ATGGACGAGCTGTACAAGGGAGGATCTGGAGGAAGATCTCTGACTGACTGAGATGCGCGGATGTCGAACG
GCAGTTCGGCCGAATAGGCCGACAGCCGGCCGTCGGCCGACGACACGGCCAGGGCCGGCGGGGATCCACC
GGATCTAGATAACTGATCATAATCAGCCATACCACATTTGTAGAGGTTTTACTTGCTTTAAAAAACCTCC
CACACCTCCCCCTGAACCTGAAACATAAAATGAATGCAATTGTTGTTGTTAACTTGTTTATTGCAGCTTA
TAATGGTTACAAATAAAGCAATAGCATCACAAATTTCACAAATAAAGCATTTTTTTCACTGCATTCTAGT
TGTGGTTTGTCCAAACTCATCAATGTATCTTAAGGCGTAAATTGTAAGCGTTAATATTTTGTTAAAATTC
GCGTTAAATTTTTGTTAAATCAGCTCATTTTTTAACCAATAGGCCGAAATCGGCAAAATCCCTTATAAAT
CAAAAGAATAGACCGAGATAGGGT
[37 nt withheld, positions 2125-2161]
AAAGAACGTGGACTCCAACGTCAAAGG
[49 nt withheld, positions 2189-2237]
T
[91 nt withheld, positions 2239-2329]
G
[124 nt withheld, positions 2331-2454]
CAGGTGGCACTTTTCGGGGAAATGTGCGCGGAACCCCTATTTGTTTATTTTTCTAAATACATTCAAATAT
GTATCCGCTCATGAGACAATAACCCTGATAAATGCTTCAATAATATTGAAAAAGGAAGAGTCCTGAGGCG
GAAAGAACCAGCTGTGGAATGTGTGTCAGTTAGGGTGTGGAAAGTCCCCAGGCTCCCCAGCAGGCAGAAG
TATGCAAAGCATGCATCTCAATTAGTCAGCAACCAGGTGTGGAAAGTCCCCAGGCTCCCCAGCAGGCAGA
AGTATGCAAAGCATGCATCTCAATTAGTCAGCAACCATAGTCCCGCCCCTAACTCCGCCCATCCCGCCCC
TAACTCCGCCCAGTTCCGCCCATTCTCCGCCCCATGGCTGACTAATTTTTTTTATTTATGCAGAGGCCGA
GGCCGCCTCGGCCTCTGAGCTATTCCAGAAGTAGTGAGGAGGCTTTTTTGGAGGCCTAGGCTTTTGCAAA
GATCGATCAAGAGACAGGATGAGGATCGTTTCGCATGATTGAACAAGATGGATTGCACGCAGGTTCTCCG
GCCGCTTGGGTGGAGAGGCTATTCGGCTATGACTGGGCACAACAGACAATCGGCTGCTCTGATGCCGCCG
TGTTCCGGCTGTCAGCGCAGGGGCGCCCGGTTCTTTTTGTCAAGACCGACCTGTCCGGTGCCCTGAATGA
ACTGCAAGACGAGGCAGCGCGGCTATCGTGGCTGGCCACGACGGGCGTTCCTTGCGCAGCTGTGCTCGAC
GTTGTCACTGAAGCGGGAAGGGACTGGCTGCTATTGGGCGAAGTGCCGGGGCAGGATCTCCTGTCATCTC
ACCTTGCTCCTGCCGAGAAAGTATCCATCATGGCTGATGCAATGCGGCGGCTGCATACGCTTGATCCGGC
TACCTGCCCATTCGACCACCAAGCGAAACATCGCATCGAGCGAGCACGTACTCGGATGGAAGCCGGTCTT
GTCGATCAGGATGATCTGGACGAAGAGCATCAGGGGCTCGCGCCAGCCGAACTGTTCGCCAGGCTCAAGG
CGAGCATGCCCGACGGCGAGGATCTCGTCGTGACCCATGGCGATGCCTGCTTGCCGAATATCATGGTGGA
AAATGGCCGCTTTTCTGGATTCATCGACTGTGGCCGGCTGGGTGTGGCGGACCGCTATCAGGACATAGCG
TTGGCTACCCGTGATATTGCTGAAGAGCTTGGCGGCGAATGGGCTGACCGCTTCCTCGTGCTTTACGGTA
TCGCCGCTCCCGATTCGCAGCGCATCGCCTTCTATCGCCTTCTTGACGAGTTCTTCTGAGCGGGACTCTG
GGGTTCGAAATGACCGACCAAGCGACGCCCAACCTGCCATCACGAGATTTCGATTCCACCGCCGCCTTCT
ATGAAAGGTTGGGCTTCGGAATCGTTTTCCGGGACGCCGGCTGGATGATCCTCCAGCGCGGGGATCTCAT
GCTGGAGTTCTTCGCCCACCCTAGGGGGAGGCTAACTGAAACACGGAAGGAGACAATACCGGAAGGAACC
CGCGCTATGACGGCAATAAAAAGACAGAATAAAACGCACGGTGTTGGGTCGTTTGTTCATAAACGCGGGG
TTCGGTCCCAGGGCTGGCACTCTGTCGATACCCCACCGAGACCCCATTGGGGCCAATACGCCCGCGTTTC
TTCCTTTTCCCCACCCCACCCCCCAAGTTCGGGTGAAGGCCCAGGGCTCGCAGCCAACGTCGGGGCGGCA
GGCCCTGCCATAGCCTCAGGTTACTCATATATACTTTAGATTGATTTAAAACTTCATTTTTAATTTAAAA
GGATCTAGGTGAAGATCCTTTTTGATAATCTCATGACCAAAATCCCTTAACGTGAGTTTTCGTTCCACTG
AGCGTCAGACCCCGTAGAAAAGATCAAAGGATCTTCTTGAGATCCTTTTTTTCTGCGCGTAATCTGCTGC
TTGCAAACAAAAAAACCACCGCTACCAGCGGTGGTTTGTTTGCCGGATCAAGAGCTACCAACTCTTTTTC
CGAAGGTAACTGGCTTCAGCAGAGCGCAGATACCAAATACTGTTCTTCTAGTGTAGCCGTAGTTAGGCCA
CCACTTCAAGAACTCTGTAGCACCGCCTACATACCTCGCTCTGCTAATCCTGTTACCAGTGGCTGCTGCC
AGTGGCGATAAGTCGTGTCTTACCGGGTTGGACTCAAGACGATAGTTACCGGATAAGGCGCAGCGGTCGG
GCTGAACGGGGGGTTCGTGCACACAGCCCAGCTTGGAGCGAACGACCTACACCGAACTGAGATACCTACA
GCGTGAGCTATGAGAAAGCGCCACGCTTCCCGAAGGGAGAAAGGCGGACAGGTATCCGGTAAGCGGCAGG
GTCGGAACAGGAGAGCGCACGAGGGAGCTTCCAGGGGGAAACGCCTGGTATCTTTATAGTCCTGTCGGGT
TTCGCCACCTCTGACTTGAGCGTCGATTTTTGTGATGCTCGTCAGGGGGGCGGAGCCTATGGAAAAACGC
CAGCAACGCGGCCTTTTTACGGTTCCTGGCCTTTTGCTGGCCTTTTGCTCACATGTTCTTTCCTGCGTTA
TCCCCTGATTCTGTGGATAACCGTATTACCGCCATGCAT
Features (pLannotate 1.2.2; 14 found; start..end, strand, type, name):
     61..364     +  enhancer       CMV enhancer: human cytomegalovirus immediate early enhancer
    365..568     +  promoter       CMV promoter: human cytomegalovirus (CMV) immediate early promoter
    630..875     +  CDS            B4GALT1 (fragment): B4GT1_HUMAN - Also known as GGTB2. Experimental evidence at protein level: Swiss-Prot protein existence level 1. [Processed beta-1,4-galactosyltransferase 1]: The cell surface form functions as a recognition molecule during a variety of cell to cell and cell to matrix interactions, as those occurring during development and egg fertilization, by binding to specific oligosaccharide ligands on opposing cells or in the extracellular matrix. From Homo sapiens (Human).
    912..1628    +  CDS            Sirius: Sirius is a basic (constitutively fluorescent) uv fluorescent protein published in 2009, derived from Aequorea victoria. It has very low acid sensitivity.
   1764..1848    +  CDS            large T antigen (fragment): large T antigen from SV40 (simian virus 40)
   1871..1992    +  polyA_signal   SV40 poly(A) signal: SV40 polyadenylation signal
   2026..2454    -  rep_origin     f1 ori (sequence partly withheld): f1 bacteriophage origin of replication; arrow indicates direction of (+) strand synthesis
   2481..2585    +  promoter       AmpR promoter: bla
   2587..2944    +  promoter       SV40 promoter: SV40 enhancer and early promoter
   2979..3773    +  CDS            NeoR/KanR: aminoglycoside phosphotransferase from Tn5; aph(3')-II (or nptII); confers resistance to neomycin, kanamycin, and G418 (Geneticin®)
   3794..3946    +  CDS            ble (fragment): BLE_KLEPN - Experimental evidence at protein level: Swiss-Prot protein existence level 1. Binding protein with a strong affinity to the bleomycin family of antibiotics. Binds to CL990; an antimitotic-antibiotic compound. From Klebsiella pneumoniae.
   4005..4052    +  polyA_signal   HSV TK poly(A) signal: herpes simplex virus thymidine kinase polyadenylation signal (Cole and Stacy, 1985)
   4143..4159    -  polyA_signal   bGH poly(A) signal (fragment): bovine growth hormone polyadenylation signal
   4381..4969    +  rep_origin     ori: high-copy-number ColE1/pMB1/pBR322/pUC origin of replication
