[The description below was written by a language model from this plasmid's Addgene catalogue record and pLannotate feature annotations shown in this document.]
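Description:
pFX-GalT-Sirius is a mammalian expression plasmid of about 5.1 kb, built on the pFX backbone, that produces the fluorescent protein Sirius targeted to the Golgi apparatus. It is propagated in E. coli at high copy from a ColE1/pUC-type origin and also carries an f1 phage origin. A single NeoR/KanR gene (Tn5 aminoglycoside phosphotransferase) serves both hosts. The bacterial bla (AmpR) promoter upstream drives it for kanamycin selection in bacteria. The adjacent SV40 enhancer/early promoter, together with a downstream HSV TK polyadenylation signal, drives it in mammalian cells, where G418 can be used to select stable transfectants. The short ble, bGH poly(A) and SV40 large T antigen matches in the annotation are only fragments, most plausibly backbone remnants rather than working elements.

The expression cassette uses the human cytomegalovirus immediate early enhancer and promoter, followed by a fragment of human β1,4-galactosyltransferase 1 (B4GALT1) placed upstream of the Sirius coding sequence, and it ends in the SV40 polyadenylation signal. The catalogue lists the galactosyltransferase portion as an N-terminal fusion on the insert, which was cloned between XhoI and BglII sites. N-terminal galactosyltransferase segments are widely used as Golgi retention signals, so here the fragment acts as the localisation sequence rather than as an enzyme. Sirius is a constitutively fluorescent, ultraviolet-excitable protein derived from Aequorea victoria with very low acid sensitivity. The construct is intended for labelling the Golgi in transfected mammalian cells. The associated study examined how the folding behaviour of fluorescent proteins affects the organelle localisation of fusion proteins.
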