Addgene plasmid #174469: pFX-GalT-Sirius
Purpose: Express Sirius with golgi apparatus-targeting sequence in mammalian cells
Depositing lab: Yusuke Ohba. Depositing organization: Hokkaido University. Publication: Folding Latency of Fluorescent Proteins Affects the Mitochondrial Localization of Fusion Proteins. Kashiwagi S, Fujioka Y, Satoh AO, Yoshida A, Fujioka M, Nepal P, Tsuzuki A, Aoki O, Paudel S, Sasajima H, Ohba Y. Cell Struct Funct. 2019 Dec 26;44(2):183-194. doi: 10.1247/csf.19028. Epub 2019 Nov 15. PubMed 31735740.
Backbone
  Vector backbone: pFX
  Backbone size w/o insert (bp): 4000
  Total vector size (bp): 5000
  Vector type: Mammalian Expression
  Selectable markers: Neomycin (select with G418)
Growth in bacteria
  Bacterial resistance: Kanamycin, 50 μg/mL
  Growth temperature: 37°C
  Growth strain: DH5alpha
  Copy number: High Copy
Gene/Insert
  Gene/Insert name: Sirius with golgi apparatus-targeting sequence
  Insert size (bp): 1000
  Promoter: CMV
  Tag / fusion protein: β1,4-galactose transferase (N terminal on insert)
  Cloning method: Restriction Enzyme; 5′ cloning site XhoI (not destroyed); 3′ cloning site BglII (not destroyed)
  Sequencing primers: 5′ none; 3′ none
Terms and licenses: Academic/Nonprofit Terms; Industry Terms: Not Available to Industry
How to cite: pFX-GalT-Sirius was a gift from Yusuke Ohba (Addgene plasmid # 174469 ; http://n2t.net/addgene:174469 ; RRID:Addgene_174469)
